Addgene plasmid #54193: mEmerald-MyosinIIB-N-18
Purpose: Localization: Cytoskeleton, Excitation: 487, Emission: 509
Depositing lab: Michael Davidson.
Backbone
  Vector backbone: mEmerald-N1
  Backbone size w/o insert (bp): 4750
  Vector type: Mammalian Expression
  Selectable markers: Neomycin (select with G418)
Growth in bacteria
  Bacterial resistance: Kanamycin, 50 μg/mL
  Growth temperature: 37°C
  Growth strain: DH5alpha
  Copy number: High Copy
Gene/Insert
  Gene/Insert name: MyosinIIB (alt name: NM_005964.1)
  Species: H. sapiens (human)
  Promoter: CMV
  Tag / fusion protein: mEmerald (C terminal on backbone)
  Cloning method: Unknown
  Sequencing primers: 5′ CMV-F; 3′ SV40pA-R
Terms and licenses: Academic/Nonprofit Terms; Industry Terms
Depositor comments: . Excitation = 487; Emission = 509. Localization data: Cytoskeleton
How to cite: mEmerald-MyosinIIB-N-18 was a gift from Michael Davidson (Addgene plasmid # 54193)
