[The description below was written by a language model from this plasmid's Addgene catalogue record.]
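Description:
mEmerald-MyosinIIB-N-18 is a mammalian expression plasmid built on the mEmerald-N1 backbone (about 4.75 kb without insert), an N1-style fluorescent protein fusion vector. It is maintained as a high-copy plasmid in E. coli under kanamycin selection. It also carries a neomycin resistance marker, so transfected mammalian cells can be selected with G418, for example to derive stable lines. No feature table accompanies the record, so the origin of replication and the marker's regulatory elements are not listed. The SV40pA-R sequencing primer suggests an SV40 polyadenylation signal downstream of the expression cassette.

The insert is human non-muscle myosin IIB, referenced to a human mRNA accession given as its alternative name. It is expressed from the CMV promoter, a strong constitutive promoter in most mammalian cell types. The myosin coding sequence sits upstream of mEmerald, so the fluorescent protein is fused to the C terminus of the myosin. The "N-18" in the name probably refers to this N1-type orientation and a linker of 18 residues between the two parts, but the record does not say so, and the cloning method is listed as unknown. mEmerald is a bright green GFP derivative, recorded here with excitation at 487 nm and emission at 509 nm.

The stated purpose is localization. The fusion labels the cytoskeleton and serves as a green marker for myosin IIB-containing structures in fluorescence microscopy of transfected mammalian cells.
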