>Addgene plasmid #54193 | mEmerald-MyosinIIB-N-18 | depositor partial sequence | sequence record 84342 | insert sequence
CTTCGAATTCTGCAGTCGACGGTACCGCCACCATGGCGCAGAGAACTGGACTCGAGGATCCAGAGAGGTA
TCTCTTTGTGGACAGGGCTGTCATCTACAACCCTGCCACTCAAGCTGATTGGACAGCTAAAAAGCTAGTG
TGGATTCCATCAGAACGCCATGGTTTTGAGGCAGCTAGTATCAAAGAAGAACGGGGAGATGAAGTTATGG
TGGAGTTGGCAGAGAATGGAAAGAAAGCAATGGTCAACAAAGATGATATTCAGAAGATGAACCCACCTAA
GTTTTCCAAGGTGGAGGATATGGCAGAATTGACATGCTTGAATGAAGCTTCCGTTTTACATAATCTGAAG
GATCGCTACTATTCAGGACTAATCTATACTTATTCTGGACTCTTCTGTGTAGTTATAAACCCTTACAAGA
ATCTTCCAATTTACTCTGAGAATATTATTGAAATGTACAGAGGGAAGAAGCGTCATGAGATGCCTCCACA
CATCTATGCTATATCTGAATCTGCTTACAGATGCATGCTTCAAGATCGTGAGGACCAGTCAATTCTTTGC
ACGGGTGAGTCAGGTGCTGGGAAGACAGAAAATACAAAGAAAGTTATTCAGTACCTTGCCCATGTTGCTT
CTTCACATAAAGGAAGAAAGGACCATAATATTCCTGGGGAACTTGAACGGCAGCTTTTGCAAGCAAATCC
AATTCTGGAATCATTTGGAAATGCGAAGACTGTGAAAAATGATAACTCATCTCGTTTTGGCAAATTTATT
CGGATCAACTTTGATGTAACTGGCTATATCGTTGGGGCCAACATTGAAACATACCTTCTGGAAAAGTCTC
GTGCTGTTCGTCAAGCAAAAGATGAACGTACTTTTCATATCTTTTACCAGTTGTTATCTGGAGCAGGAGA
ACACCTAAAGTCTGATTTGCTTCTTGAAGGATTTAATAACTACAGGTTTCTCTCCAATGGCTATATTCCT
ATTCCGGGACAGCAAGACAAAGATAATTTCCAGGAGACCATGGAAGCAATGCACATAATGGGCTTCTCCC
ATGAAGAGATTCTGTCAATGCTTAAAGTAGTATCTTCAGTGCTACAGTTTGGAAATATTTCTTTCAAAAA
GGAGAGAAATACTGATCAAGCTTCCATGCCAGAAAATACAGTTGCGCAGAAGCTCTGCCATCTTCTTGGG
ATGAATGTGATGGAGTTTACTCGGGCCATCCTGACTCCCCGGATCAAGGTCGGCCGAGACTATGTGCAAA
AAGCCCAGACCAAAGAACAGGCAGATTTTGCAGTAGAAGCATTGGCAAAAGCTACCTATGAGCGGCTCTT
TCGCTGGCTCGTTCATCGCATCAATAAAGCTCTGGATAGGACCAAACGTCAGGGAGCATCTTTCATTGGA
ATCCTGGATATTGCTGGATTTGAAATTTTTGAGCTGAACTCCTTTGAACAACTTTGCATCAACTACACCA
ATGAGAAGCTGCAGCAGCTGTTCAACCACACCATGTTTATCCTAGAACAAGAGGAATACCAGCGCGAAGG
CATCGAGTGGAACTTCATCGATTTCGGGCTGGATCTGCAGCCATGCATCGACCTAATAGAGAGACCTGCG
AACCCTCCTGGTGTACTGGCCCTTTTGGATGAAGAATGCTGGTTCCCTAAAGCCACAGATAAAACCTTTG
TTGAAAAACTGGTTCAAGAGCAAGGTTCCCACTCCAAGTTTCAGAAACCTCGACAATTAAAAGACAAAGC
TGATTTTTGCATTATACATTATGCAGGGAAGGTGGACTATAAGGCAGATGAGTGGCTGATGAAGAATATG
GACCCCCTGAATGACAACGTGGCCACCCTTTTGCACCAGTCATCAGACAGATTTGTGGCAGAGCTTTGGA
AAGATGTGGACCGTATCGTGGGTCTGGATCAAGTCACTGGTATGACTGAGACAGCTTTTGGCTCCGCATA
TAAAACCAAGAAGGGCATGTTTCGTACCGTTGGGCAACTCTACAAAGAATCTCTCACCAAGCTGATGGCA
ACTCTCCGAAACACCAACCCTAACTTTGTTCGTTGTATCATTCCAAATCACGAGAAGAGGGCTGGAAAAT
TGGATCCACACCTAGTCCTAGATCAGCTTCGCTGTAATGGTGTCCTGGAAGGGATCCGAATCTGTCGCCA
GGGCTTCCCTAACCGAATAGTTTTCCAGGAATTCAGACAGAGATATGAGATCCTAACTCCAAATGCTATT
CCTAAAGGTTTTATGGATGGTAAACAGGCCTGTGAACGAATGATCCGGGCTTTAGAATTGGACCCAAACT
TGTACAGAATTGGACAGAGCAAGATATTTTTCAGAGCTGGAGTTCTGGCACACTTAGAGGAAGAAAGAGA
TTTAAAAATCACCGATATCATTATCTTCTTCCAGGCCGTTTGCAGAGGTTACCTGGCCAGAAAGGCCTTT
GCCAAGAAGCAGCAGCAACTAAGTGCCTTAAAGGTCTTGCAGCGGAACTGTGCCGCGTACCTGAAATTAC
GGCACTGGCAGTGGTGGCGAGTCTTCACAAAGGTGAAGCCGCTTCTACAAGTGACTCGCCAGGAGGAAGA
ACTTCAGGCCAAAGATGAAGAGCTGTTGAAGGTGAAGGAGAAGCAGACAAAGGTGGAAGGAGAGCTGGAG
GAGATGGAGCGGAAGCACCAGCAGCTTTTAGAAGAGAAGAATATCCTTGCAGAACAACTACAAGCAGAGA
CTGAGCTCTTTGCTGAAGCAGAAGAGATGAGGGCAAGACTTGCTGCTAAAAAGCAGGAATTAGAAGAGAT
TCTACATGACTTGGAGTCTAGGGTTGAAGAAGAAGAAGAAAGAAACCAAATCCTCCAAAATGAAAAGAAA
AAAATGCAAGCACATATTCAGGACCTGGAAGAACAGCTAGACGAGGAGGAAGGGGCTCGGCAAAAGCTGC
AGCTGGAAAAGGTGACAGCAGAGGCCAAGATCAAGAAGATGGAAGAGGAGATTCTGCTTCTCGAGGACCA
AAATTCCAAGTTCATCAAAGAAAAGAAACTCATGGAAGATCGCATTGCTGAGTGTTCCTCTCAGCTGGCT
GAAGAGGAAGAAAAGGCGAAAAACTTGGCCAAAATCAGGAATAAGCAAGAAGTGATGATCTCAGATCTAG
AAGAACGCTTAAAGAAGGAAGAAAAGACTCGTCAGGAACTGGAAAAGGCCAAAAGAAAACTCGACGGGGA
GACGACCGACCTGCAGGACCAGATCGCAGAGCTGCAGGCGCAGATTGATGAGCTCAAGCTGCAGCTGGCC
AAGAAGGAGGAGGAGCTGCAGGGCGCACTGGCCAGAGGTGATGATGAAACACTCCATAAGAACAATGCCC
TTAAAGTTGTGCGAGAGCTACAAGCCCAAATTGCTGAACTTCAGGAAGACTTTGAATCCGAGAAGGCTTC
ACGGAACAAGGCCGAAAAGCAGAAAAGGGACTTGAGTGAGGAACTGGAAGCTCTGAAAACAGAGCTGGAG
GACACGCTGGACACCACGGCAGCCCAGCAGGAACTACGTACAAAACGTGAACAAGAAGTGGCAGAGCTGA
AGAAAGCTCTTGAGGAGGAAACTAAGAACCATGAAGCTCAAATCCAGGACATGAGACAAAGACACGCAAC
AGCCCTGGAGGAGCTCTCAGAGCAGCTGGAACAGGCCAAGCGGTTCAAAGCAAATCTAGAGAAGAACAAG
CAGGGCCTGGAGACAGATAACAAGGAGCTGGCGTGTGAGGTGAAGGTCCTGCAGCAGGTCAAGGCTGAGT
CTGAGCACAAGAGGAAGAAGCTCGACGCGCAGGTCCAGGAGCTCCATGCCAAGGTCTCTGAAGGCGACAG
GCTCAGGGTGGAGCTGGCGGAGAAAGCAAGTAAGCTGCAGAATGAGCTAGATAATGTCTCCACCCTTCTG
GAAGAAGCAGAGAAGAAGGGTATTAAATTTGCTAAGGATGCAGCTAGTCTTGAGTCTCAACTACAGGATA
CACAGGAGCTTCTTCAGGAGGAGACACGCCAGAAACTAAACCTGAGCAGTCGGATCCGGCAGCTGGAAGA
GGAGAAGAACAGTCTTCAGGAGCAGCAGGAGGAGGAGGAGGAGGCCAGGAAGAACCTGGAGAAGCAAGTG
CTGGCCCTGCAGTCCCAGTTGGCTGATACCAAGAAGAAAGTAGATGACGACCTGGGAACAATTGAAAGTC
TGGAAGAAGCCAAGAAGAAGCTTCTGAAGGACGCGGAGGCCCTGAGCCAGCGCCTGGAGGAGAAGGCACT
GGCGTATGACAAACTGGAGAAGACCAAGAACCGCCTGCAGCAGGAGCTGGACGACCTCACGGTGGACCTG
GACCACCAGCGCCAGGTCGCCTCCAACTTGGAGAAGAAGCAGAAGAAGTTTGACCAGCTGTTAGCAGAAG
AGAAGAGCATCTCTGCTCGCTATGCCGAAGAGCGGGACCGGGCCGAAGCCGAGGCCAGAGAGAAAGAAAC
CAAAGCCCTGTCACTGGCCCGGGCCCTCGAGGAAGCCCTGGAGGCCAAGGAGGAGTTTGAGAGGCAGAAC
AAGCAGCTCCGAGCAGACATGGAAGACCTCATGAGCTCCAAAGATGATGTGGGAAAAAACGTTCACGAAC
TTGAAAAATCCAAACGGGCCCTAGAGCAGCAGGTGGAGGAAATGAGGACCCAGCTGGAGGAGCTGGAAGA
CGAACTCCAGGCCACGGAAGATGCCAAGCTTCGTCTGGAGGTCAACATGCAGGCCATGAAGGCGCAGTTC
GAGAGAGACCTGCAAACCAGGGATGAGCAGAATGAAGAGAAGAAGCGGCTGCTGATCAAACAGGTGCGGG
AGCTCGAGGCGGAGCTGGAGGATGAGAGGAAACAGCGGGCGCTTGCTGTAGCTTCAAAGAAAAAGATGGA
GATAGACCTGAAGGACCTCGAAGCCCAAATCGAGGCTGCGAACAAAGCTCGGGATGAGGTGATTAAGCAG
CTCCGCAAGCTCCAGGCTCAGATGAAGGATTACCAACGTGAATTAGAAGAAGCTCGTGCATCCAGAGATG
AGATTTTTGCTCAATCCAAAGAGAGTGAAAAGAAATTGAAGAGTCTGGAAGCAGAAATCCTTCAATTGCA
GGAGGAACTTGCCTCATCTGAGCGAGCCCGCCGACACGCCGAGCAGGAGAGAGATGAGCTGGCGGACGAG
ATCACCAACAGCGCCTCTGGCAAGTCCGCGCTGCTGGATGAGAAGCGGCGTCTGGAAGCTCGGATCGCAC
AGCTGGAGGAGGAGCTGGAAGAGGAGCAGAGCAACATGGAGCTGCTCAACGACCGCTTCCGCAAGACCAC
TCTACAGGTGGACACACTGAACGCCGAGCTAGCAGCCGAGCGCAGCGCCGCCCAGAAGAGTGACAATGCA
CGCCAGCAACTGGAGCGGCAGAACAAGGAGCTGAAGGCCAAGCTGCAGGAACTCGAGGGTGCTGTCAAGT
CTAAGTTCAAGGCCACCATCTCAGCCCTGGAGGCCAAGATTGGGCAGCTGGAGGAGCAGCTTGAGCAGGA
AGCCAAGGAACGAGCAGCCGCCAACAAATTAGTCCGTCGCACTGAGAAGAAGCTGAAAGAAATCTTCATG
CAGGTTGAGGATGAGCGTCGACACGCGGACCAGTATAAAGAGCAGATGGAGAAGGCCAACGCTCGGATGA
AGCAGCTTAAACGCCAGCTGGAGGAAGCAGAAGAAGAAGCGACGCGTGCCAACGCATCTCGGCGTAAACT
CCAGCGGGAACTGGATGATGCCACCGAGGCCAACGAGGGCCTGAGCCGCGAGGTCAGCACCCTGAAGAAC
CGGCTGAGGCGGGGTGGCCCCATCAGCTTCTCTTCCAGCCGATCTGGCCGGCGCCAGCTGCACCTTGAAG
GAGCTTCCCTGGAGCTCTCCGACGATGACACAGAAAGTAAGACCAGTGATGTCAACGAGACGCAGCCACC
CCAGTCAGAGGGCAGCGGTGGAGGCAGCGCATCCGGCGGAAGCGGAAGCGGACCGGTCGCCACCATGGTG
AGCAAGGGCGAGGAGCTGTTCACCGGGGTGGTGCCCATCCTGGTCGAGCTGGACGGCGACGTAAACGGCC
ACAAGTTCAGCGTGTCCGGCGAGGGCGAGGGCGATGCCACCTACGGCAAGCTGACCCTGAAGTTCATCTG
CACCACCGGCAAGCTGCCCGTGCCCTGGCCCACCCTCGTGACCACCTTGACCTACGGCGTGCAGTGCTTC
GCCCGCTACCCCGACCACATGAAGCAGCACGACTTCTTCAAGTCCGCCATGCCCGAAGGCTACGTCCAGG
AGCGCACCATCTTCTTCAAGGACGACGGCAACTACAAGACCCGCGCCGAGGTGAAGTTCGAGGGCGACAC
CCTGGTGAACCGCATCGAGCTGAAGGGCATCGACTTCAAGGAGGACGGCAACATCCTGGGGCACAAGCTG
GAGTACAACTACAACAGCCACAAGGTCTATATCACCGCCGACAAGCAGAAGAACGGCATCAAGGTGAACT
TCAAGACCCGCCACAACATCGAGGACGGCAGCGTGCAGCTCGCCGACCACTACCAGCAGAACACCCCCAT
CGGCGACGGCCCCGTGCTGCTGCCCGACAACCACTACCTGAGCACCCAGTCCAAGCTGAGCAAAGACCCC
AACGAGAAGCGCGATCACATGGTCCTGCTGGAGTTCGTGACCGCCGCCGGGATCACTCTCGGCATGGACG
AGCTGTACAAGTAAGCGGCCGCGACTC
