>Addgene plasmid #54193 | mEmerald-MyosinIIB-N-18 | addgene partial sequence | sequence record 94346 | CMV-F 5'-CGCAAATGGGCGGTAGGCGTG-3'
GTGAACCGTCAGATCCGCTAGCGCTACCGGACTCAGATCTCGAGCTCAAGCTTCGAATTCTGCAGTCGAC
GGTACCGCCACCATGGTGAGCAAGGGCGAGGAGCTGTTCACCGGGGTGGTGCCCATCCTGGTCGAGCTGG
ACGGCGACGTAAACGGCCACAAGTTCAGCGTGTCCGGCGAGGGCGAGGGCGATGCCACCTACGGCAAGCT
GACCCTGAAGTTCATCTGCACCACCGGCAAGCTGCCCGTGCCCTGGCCCACCCTCGTGACCACCTTGACC
TACGGCGTGCAGTGCTTCGCCCGCTACCCCGACCACATGAAGCAGCACGACTTCTTCAAGTCCGCCATGC
CCGAAGGCTACGTCCAGGAGCGCACCATCTTCTTCAAGGACGACGGCAACTACAAGACCCGCGCCGAGGT
GAAGTTCGAGGGCGACACCCTGGTGAACCGCATCGAGCTGAAGGGCATCGACTTCAAGGAGGACGGCAAC
ATCCTGGGGCACAAGCTGGAGTACAACTACAACAGCCACAAGGTCTATATCACCGCCGACAAGCAGAAGA
ACGGCATCAAGGTGAACTTCAAGACCCGCCACAACATCGAGGACGGCAGCGTGCAGCTCGCCGACCACTA
CCAGCAGAACACCCCCATCGGCGACGGCCCCGTGCTGCTGCCCGACAACCACTACCTGAGCACCCAGTCC
AAGCTGAGCAAAGACCCCAACGAGAAGCGCGATCACATGGTCCTGCTGGAGTTCGTGACCGCCGCCGGGA
TCACTCTCGGCATGGACGA
