>Addgene plasmid #54193 | mEmerald-MyosinIIB-N-18 | addgene partial sequence | sequence record 97657 | SV40pA-R 5'-GAAATTTGTGATGCTATTGC-3'
AGTTAACAACAACAATTGCATTCATTTTATGTTTCAGGTTCAGGGGGAGGTGTGGGAGGTTTTTTAAAGC
AAGTAAAACCTCTACAAATGTGGTATGGCTGATTATGATCTAGAGTCGCGGCCGCTTACTTGTACAGCTC
GTCCATGCCGAGAGTGATCCCGGCGGCGGTCACGAACTCCAGCAGGACCATGTGATCGCGCTTCTCGTTG
GGGTCTTTGCTCAGCTTGGACTGGGTGCTCAGGTAGTGGTTGTCGGGCAGCAGCACGGGGCCGTCGCCGA
TGGGGGTGTTCTGCTGGTAGTGGTCGGCGAGCTGCACGCTGCCGTCCTCGATGTTGTGGCGGGTCTTGAA
GTTCACCTTGATGCCGTTCTTCTGCTTGTCGGCGGTGATATAGACCTTGTGGCTGTTGTAGTTGTACTCC
AGCTTGTGCCCCAGGATGTTGCCGTCCTCCTTGAAGTCGATGCCCTTCAGCTCGATGCGGTTCACCAGGG
TGTCGCCCTCGAACTTCACCTCGGCGCGGGTCTTGTAGTTGCCGTCGTCCTTGAAGAAGATGGTGCGCTC
CTGGACGTAGCCTTCGGGCATGGCGGACTTGAAGAAGTCGTGCTGCTTCATGTGGTCGGGGTAGCGGGCG
AAGCACTGCACGCCGTAGGTCAAGGTGGTCACGAGGGTGGGCCAGGGCACGGGCAGCTTGCCGGTGGTGC
AGATGAACTTCAGGGTCAGCTTGCCGTAGGTGGCATCGCCCTCGCCCTCGCCGGACACGCTGAACTTGTG
GCCGTTTACGTCGCCGTCCAGCTCGACCAGGATGGGCACCACCCCGGTGAACAGCTCCTCGCCCTTGCTC
ACCATGGTGGCGACCGGTCCGCTTCCGCTTCCGCCGGATGCGCTGCCTCCACCGCTGCCCTCTGACTGG
